>Addgene plasmid #52736 | PLC-TIR-GFP | addgene partial sequence | sequence record 83582 | pLXSN5 5'-CCCTTGAACCTCCTCGTTCGACC-3'
CCCTCACTCCTTCTCTAGGCGCCGGAATTAGATCTCTCGAGCTCAAGCTTCGAATTCCCGCCGCCACCAT
GCACGGGCTCCAGGATGACCCGGACCTTCAGGCCCTTCTGAAGGGCAGCCAGCTTCTGAAGGTGAAGTCC
AGCTCGTGGCGTAGGGAACGCTTCTACAAGCTACAGGAGGACTGCAAGACCATCTGGCAGGAATCTCGAA
AGGTCATGAGGTCCCCGGAGTCGCAGCTGTTCTCCATCGAGGACATTCAGGAGGTACGGATGGGACACCG
CACAGAAGGCCTGGAGAAGTTTGCCCGAGACATCCCCGAGGATCGATGCTTCTCCATTGTCTTCAAGGAC
CAGCGCAACACCCTAGACCTCATTGCCCCATCACCAGCTGACGCTCAGCACTGGGTGCAGGGCCTGCGCA
AGATCATCCACCACTCCGGCTCCATGGACCAGCGGCAGAAGTATGACGTCTGCGTGTGCCACAGTGAGGA
AGACCTGGTGGCCGCCCAGGACCTGGTCTCCTACTTGGAAGGCAGCACTGCCAGCCTGCGCTGCTTCCTG
CAACTCCGGGATGCAACCCCAGGCGGCGCTATAGTGTCCGAGCTGTGCCAGGCACTGAGCAGTAGTCACT
GCCGGGTGCTGCTCATCACGCCGGGCTTCCTTCAGGACCCCTGGTGCAAGTACCAGATGCTGCAGGCCCT
GACCGAGGCTCCAGGGGCCGAGGGCTGCACCATCCCCCTGCTGTCGGGCCTCAGCAGAGCTGCCTACCCA
CCTGAGCTCCGATTCATGTACTACGTCGATGGCAGGGGCCCTGATGGTGGCTTTCGTCAAGTCAAAGAAG
CTGTCATGCGTTGTAAGCTACTACAGGAGGGAGAAGGGGAACGGGATTCAGCTACAGTATCTGATCTACT
TGGGGATCCACCGGTCGCCACCATGGTGAGCAA
