>Addgene plasmid #52736 | PLC-TIR-GFP | addgene partial sequence | sequence record 90174 | EGFP-N 5'-CGTCGCCGTCCAGCTCGACCAG-3'
CCTTGCTCACCATGGTGGCGACCGGTGGATCCCCAAGTAGATCAGATACTGTAGCTGAATCCCGTTCCCC
TTCTCCCTCCTGTAGTAGCTTACAACGCATGACAGCTTCTTTGACTTGACGAAAGCCACCATCAGGGCCC
CTGCCATCGACGTAGTACATGAATCGGAGCTCAGGTGGGTAGGCAGCTCTGCTGAGGCCCGACAGCAGGG
GGATGGTGCAGCCCTCGGCCCCTGGAGCCTCGGTCAGGGCCTGCAGCATCTGGTACTTGCACCAGGGGTC
CTGAAGGAAGCCCGGCGTGATGAGCAGCACCCGGCAGTGACTACTGCTCAGTGCCTGGCACAGCTCGGAC
ACTATAGCGCCGCCTGGGGTTGCATCCCGGAGTTGCAGGAAGCAGCGCAGGCTGGCAGTGCTGCCTTCCA
AGTAGGAGACCAGGTCCTGGGCGGCCACCAGGTCTTCCTCACTGTGGCACACGCAGACGTCATACTTCTG
CCGCTGGTCCATGGAGCCGGAGTGGTGGATGATCTTGCGCAGGCCCTGCACCCAGTGCTGAGCGTCAGCT
GGTGATGGGGCAATGAGGTCTAGGGTGTTGCGCTGGTCCTTGAAGACAATGGAGAAGCATCGATCCTCGG
GGATGTCTCGGGCAAACTTCTCCAGGCCTTCTGTGCGGTGTCCCATCCGTACCTCCTGAATGTCCTCGAT
GGAGAACAGCTGCGACTCCGGGGACCTCATGACCTTTCGAGATTCCTGCCAGATGGTCTTGCAGTCCTCC
TGTAGCTTGTAGAAGCGTTCCCTACGCCACGAGCTGGACTTCACCTTCAGAAGCTGGCTGCCCTTCAGAA
GGGCCTGAAGGTCCGGGTCATCCTGGAGCCCGTGCATGGTGGCGGCGGG
