[The description below was written by a language model from this plasmid's Addgene catalogue record.]
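Description:
PLC-TIR-GFP is a retroviral mammalian expression plasmid built on the MSCV2.2 (murine stem cell virus) backbone. It is propagated in E. coli under ampicillin selection; the record lists the copy number as unknown and does not include a feature table, so the bacterial origin and the exact regulatory elements are not itemised. In MSCV-type vectors the insert is normally transcribed from the viral long terminal repeat, and the LTR-flanked region is packaged into retroviral particles in a packaging cell line for stable integration into target cells. The record itself does not explicitly name the promoter.

The payload is a chimeric protein of about 1.6 kb of coding sequence, based on human TIRAP (also called Mal), the Toll/IL-1 receptor adaptor protein. Amino acids 1–85 of TIRAP have been deleted and replaced at the N terminus with the lipid-binding domain of PLCδ1, leaving the TIR domain, which is fused at its C terminus to GFP. This swap places the TIRAP signalling domain under the localisation control of a different lipid-binding module, while GFP allows the fusion's subcellular distribution to be visualised. Downstream, an IRES drives translation of human CD2 from the same transcript, providing a cell-surface marker by which transduced cells can be identified or sorted instead of using drug selection.

The construct fits studies of how lipid-directed targeting of TIRAP determines where Toll-like receptor signalling is initiated within the cell, for example by expressing relocalised variants of the adaptor in transduced cells.
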