Addgene plasmid #52736: PLC-TIR-GFP
Purpose: Retroviral vector expresses the lipid binding domain of PLCd1 fused to the TIR of hTIRAP and GFP. Also contains IRES-hCD2 as selectable marker
Depositing lab: Jonathan Kagan. Depositing organization: Boston Children's Hospital. Publication: A promiscuous lipid-binding protein diversifies the subcellular sites of toll-like receptor signal transduction. Bonham KS, Orzalli MH, Hayashi K, Wolf AI, Glanemann C, Weninger W, Iwasaki A, Knipe DM, Kagan JC. Cell. 2014 Feb 13;156(4):705-16. doi: 10.1016/j.cell.2014.01.019. PubMed 24529375.
Backbone
  Vector backbone: MSCV2.2
  Vector type: Mammalian Expression, Retroviral
  Selectable markers: human CD2
Growth in bacteria
  Bacterial resistance: Ampicillin, 100 μg/mL
  Growth temperature: 37°C
  Growth strain: DH5alpha
  Copy number: Unknown
Gene/Insert
  Gene/Insert name: Toll/IL-1 Receptor adaptor protein (alt names: TIRAP; Mal)
  Species: H. sapiens (human)
  Insert size (bp): 1600
  Mutation: Deleted amino acids 1-85
  GenBank ID: AF378129.1 TIRAP
  Entrez Gene: TIRAP (a.k.a. BACTS1, Mal, MyD88-2, wyatt)
  Tag / fusion protein: PLCd1 Lipid binding (N terminal on insert); GFP (C terminal on insert)
Terms and licenses: Academic/Nonprofit Terms; Industry Terms: Not Available to Industry
How to cite: PLC-TIR-GFP was a gift from Jonathan Kagan (Addgene plasmid # 52736 ; http://n2t.net/addgene:52736 ; RRID:Addgene_52736)
